Addgene plasmid #231273: pAVEC1_N-mCitrine
Purpose: (Empty Backbone) For stably expressing fusion proteins with N terminally tagged mCitrine in plants
Depositing lab: Jacob Brunkard. Depositing organization: University of Wisconsin, Madison. Publication: Seamless, modular binary vectors for plant cell and molecular biology. Greenhalgh R, Horner W, Klimpel KA, Chatterjee S, Scarpin MR, Brunkard JO. Plant Biotechnol J. 2025 Jun 26. doi: 10.1111/pbi.70233. PubMed 40574375.
Backbone
  Vector backbone: Backbone assembled from fragments of pENTR, pEG103, and NPTII
  Vector type: Plant Expression
  Selectable markers: Basta
  Tag / fusion protein: mCitrine (N terminal on insert)
Growth in bacteria
  Bacterial resistance: Kanamycin, 50 μg/mL
  Growth temperature: 37°C
  Growth strain: DH5alpha
  Copy number: Unknown
Gene/Insert
  Gene/Insert name: None
  Mutation: N/A
  Tag / fusion protein: mCitrine (N terminal on insert)
Terms and licenses: Academic/Nonprofit Terms; Industry Terms: Not Available to Industry
Depositor comments: No gene inserted in primary locus, this is a vector backbone. pAVEC1 has a bialaphos resistance (BAR) cassette inserted in a secondary locus for glufosinate selection during plant transformation.
How to cite: pAVEC1_N-mCitrine was a gift from Jacob Brunkard (Addgene plasmid # 231273 ; http://n2t.net/addgene:231273 ; RRID:Addgene_231273)
