[The description below was written by a language model from this plasmid's Addgene catalogue record and pLannotate feature annotations shown in this document.]
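Description:
pAVEC1_N-mCitrine is an empty binary vector for plant expression, built for stable production of fusion proteins carrying mCitrine at their N terminus. The backbone was assembled from fragments of pENTR, pEG103 and an NPTII source. The 8.3 kb sequence carries two replication systems: a high-copy ColE1/pUC-type origin for propagation in E. coli, and the pVS1 module (StaA stability protein, RepA and oriV), which in binary vectors of this type supports maintenance in Agrobacterium. Bacterial selection is by kanamycin, through an aph(3')-Ia KanR gene located in the backbone.

The annotated T-DNA region begins with two tandem copies of the octopine-type left border repeat. The feature table does not annotate a right border, so its position is not given by this record. Next to the left border, in reverse orientation, lies the plant selection cassette: the bar gene (phosphinothricin acetyltransferase from Streptomyces hygroscopicus) driven by the mannopine synthase promoter and closed by the MAS terminator. This cassette allows glufosinate (Basta) selection of transformants.

The main expression cassette runs in the forward direction. It consists of a CaMV 35S promoter preceded by an additional 35S fragment, which suggests a duplicated-enhancer arrangement, followed by the TMV Ω translational enhancer, the mCitrine coding sequence and a CaMV polyadenylation signal. No gene occupies the primary locus. A coding sequence of interest is inserted downstream of mCitrine, presumably in the unannotated gap before the poly(A) signal, to give a yellow-fluorescent fusion under strong constitutive expression. Typical uses would include tracking a protein's localisation or abundance in stably transformed plants.
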