Features (pLannotate 1.2.2; 15 found; start..end, strand, type, name):
      1..589     +  rep_origin     ori: high-copy-number ColE1/pMB1/pBR322/pUC origin of replication
    827..1456    +  CDS            pVS1 StaA: stability protein from the Pseudomonas plasmid pVS1 (Heeb et al., 2000)
   1885..2958    +  CDS            pVS1 RepA: replication protein from the Pseudomonas plasmid pVS1 (Heeb et al., 2000)
   3024..3218    +  rep_origin     pVS1 oriV: origin of replication for the Pseudomonas plasmid pVS1 (Heeb et al., 2000)
   3385..3408    +  misc_feature   LB T-DNA repeat: left border repeat from octopine Ach5 T-DNA
   3430..3453    +  misc_feature   LB T-DNA repeat: left border repeat from octopine Ach5 T-DNA
   3545..3797    -  terminator     MAS terminator: mannopine synthase terminator
   3810..4358    -  CDS            bar: PAT_STRHY - Experimental evidence at protein level: Swiss-Prot protein existence level 1. Inactivates phosphinothricin (PPT) by transfer of an acetyl group from acetyl CoA. Can also acetylate demethylphosphinothricin but not PTT or glutamate. This enzyme is an effector of phosphinothricin tripeptide (PTT or bialaphos) resistance. From Streptomyces hygroscopicus. Introduced by genetic manipulation and expressed in glufosinate-tolerant maize by Dekalb Genetics.
   4364..4744    -  promoter       MAS promoter: mannopine synthase promoter (Velten et al., 1984)
   5370..5670    +  promoter       CaMV 35S promoter (fragment): strong constitutive promoter from cauliflower mosaic virus
   5671..6012    +  promoter       CaMV 35S promoter: strong constitutive promoter from cauliflower mosaic virus
   6028..6083    +  misc_feature   TMV Ω: translational enhancer from the tobacco mosaic virus 5'-leader sequence (Gallie et al., 1988)
   6099..6815    +  CDS            mCitrine: mCitrine is a basic (constitutively fluorescent) yellow fluorescent protein published in 2001, derived from Aequorea victoria.
   6991..7150    +  polyA_signal   CaMV poly(A) signal (fragment): cauliflower mosaic virus polyadenylation signal
   7366..8175    +  CDS            KanR: aminoglycoside phosphotransferase; aph(3')-Ia; confers resistance to kanamycin in bacteria or G418 (Geneticin®) in eukaryotes
>Addgene plasmid #231273 | pAVEC1_N-mCitrine | addgene full sequence | sequence record 460953 | Addgene NGS Result
TTGAGATCCTTTTTTTCTGCGCGTAATCTGCTGCTTGCAAACAAAAAAACCACCGCTACCAGCGGTGGTT
TGTTTGCCGGATCAAGAGCTACCAACTCTTTTTCCGAAGGTAACTGGCTTCAGCAGAGCGCAGATACCAA
ATACTGTTCTTCTAGTGTAGCCGTAGTTAGGCCACCACTTCAAGAACTCTGTAGCACCGCCTACATACCT
CGCTCTGCTAATCCTGTTACCAGTGGCTGCTGCCAGTGGCGATAAGTCGTGTCTTACCGGGTTGGACTCA
AGACGATAGTTACCGGATAAGGCGCAGCGGTCGGGCTGAACGGGGGGTTCGTGCACACAGCCCAGCTTGG
AGCGAACGACCTACACCGAACTGAGATACCTACAGCGTGAGCTATGAGAAAGCGCCACGCTTCCCGAAGG
GAGAAAGGCGGACAGGTATCCGGTAAGCGGCAGGGTCGGAACAGGAGAGCGCACGAGGGAGCTTCCAGGG
GGAAACGCCTGGTATCTTTATAGTCCTGTCGGGTTTCGCCACCTCTGACTTGAGCGTCGATTTTTGTGAT
GCTCGTCAGGGGGGCGGAGCCTATGGAAAAACGCCAGCAACGCGGCCTTTTTACGGTTCCTGGCCTTTTG
CTGGCCTTTTGCTCACATGTTCTTTCCTGCGTTATCCCCTGATTCTGTGGATAACCGTATTACCGCCTTT
GAGTGACTGAAGAACCGAGCGCCGCCGTCTAAAAAGGTGATGTGTATTTGAGTAAAACAGCTTGCGTCAT
GCGGTCGCTGCGTATATGATGCGATGAGTAAATAAACAAATACGCAAGGGGAACGCATGAAGGTTATCGC
TGTACTTAACCAGAAAGGCGGGTCAGGCAAGACGACCATCGCAACCCATCTAGCCCGCGCCCTGCAACTC
GCCGGGGCCGATGTTCTGTTAGTCGATTCCGATCCCCAGGGCAGTGCCCGCGATTGGGCGGCCGTGCGGG
AAGATCAACCGCTAACCGTTGTCGGCATCGACCGCCCGACGATTGACCGCGACGTGAAGGCCATCGGCCG
GCGCGACTTCGTAGTGATCGACGGAGCGCCCCAGGCGGCGGACTTGGCTGTGTCCGCGATCAAGGCAGCC
GACTTCGTGCTGATTCCGGTGCAGCCAAGCCCTTACGACATATGGGCCACCGCCGACCTGGTGGAGCTGG
TTAAGCAGCGCATTGAGGTCACGGATGGAAGGCTACAAGCGGCCTTTGTCGTGTCGCGGGCGATCAAAGG
CACGCGCATCGGCGGTGAGGTTGCCGAGGCGCTGGCCGGGTACGAGCTGCCCATTCTTGAGTCCCGTATC
ACGCAGCGCGTGAGCTACCCAGGCACTGCCGCCGCCGGCACAACCGTTCTTGAATCAGAACCCGAGGGCG
ACGCTGCCCGCGAGGTCCAGGCGCTGGCCGCTGAAATTAAATCAAAACTCATTTGAGTTAATGAGGTAAA
GAGAAAATGAGCAAAAGCACAAACACGCTAAGTGCCGGCCGTCCGAGCGCACGCAGCAGCAAGGCTGCAA
CGTTGGCCAGCCTGGCAGACACGCCAGCCATGAAGCGGGTCAACTTTCAGTTGCCGGCGGAGGATCACAC
CAAGCTGAAGATGTACGCGGTACGCCAAGGCAAGACCATTACCGAGCTGCTATCTGAATACATCGCGCAG
CTACCAGAGTAAATGAGCAAATGAATAAATGAGTAGATGAATTTTAGCGGCTAAAGGAGGCGGCATGGAA
AATCAAGAACAACCAGGCACCGACGCCGTGGAATGCCCCATGTGTGGAGGAACGGGCGGTTGGCCAGGCG
TAAGCGGCTGGGTTGCCTGCCGGCCCTGCAATGGCACTGGAACCCCCAAGCCCGAGGAATCGGCGTGAGC
GGTCGCAAACCATCCGGCCCGGTACAAATCGGCGCGGCGCTGGGTGATGACCTGGTGGAGAAGTTGAAGG
CCGCGCAGGCCGCCCAGCGGCAACGCATCGAGGCAGAAGCACGCCCCGGTGAATCGTGGCAAGCGGCCGC
TGATCGAATCCGCAAAGAATCCCGGCAACCGCCGGCAGCCGGTGCGCCGTCGATTAGGAAGCCGCCCAAG
GGCGACGAGCAACCAGATTTTTTCGTTCCGATGCTCTATGACGTGGGCACCCGCGATAGTCGCAGCATCA
TGGACGTGGCCGTTTTCCGTCTGTCGAAGCGTGACCGACGAGCTGGCGAGGTGATCCGCTACGAGCTTCC
AGACGGGCACGTAGAGGTTTCCGCAGGGCCGGCCGGCATGGCCAGTGTGTGGGATTACGACCTGGTACTG
ATGGCGGTTTCCCATCTAACCGAATCCATGAACCGATACCGGGAAGGGAAGGGAGACAAGCCCGGCCGCG
TGTTCCGTCCACACGTTGCGGACGTACTCAAGTTCTGCCGGCGAGCCGATGGCGGAAAGCAGAAAGACGA
CCTGGTAGAAACCTGCATTCGGTTAAACACCACGCACGTTGCCATGCAGCGTACGAAGAAGGCCAAGAAC
GGCCGCCTGGTGACGGTATCCGAGGGTGAAGCCTTGATTAGCCGCTACAAGATCGTAAAGAGCGAAACCG
GGCGGCCGGAGTACATCGAGATCGAGCTAGCTGATTGGATGTACCGCGAGATCACAGAAGGCAAGAACCC
GGACGTGCTGACGGTTCACCCCGATTACTTTTTGATCGATCCCGGCATCGGCCGTTTTCTCTACCGCCTG
GCACGCCGCGCCGCAGGCAAGGCAGAAGCCAGATGGTTGTTCAAGACGATCTACGAACGCAGTGGCAGCG
CCGGAGAGTTCAAGAAGTTCTGTTTCACCGTGCGCAAGCTGATCGGGTCAAATGACCTGCCGGAGTACGA
TTTGAAGGAGGAGGCGGGGCAGGCTGGCCCGATCCTAGTCATGCGCTACCGCAACCTGATCGAGGGCGAA
GCATCCGCCGGTTCCTAATGTACGGAGCAGATGCTAGGGCAAATTGCCCTAGCAGGGGAAAAAGGTCGAA
AAGGTCTCTTTCCTGTGGATAGCACGTACATTGGGAACCCAAAGCCGTACATTGGGAACCGGAACCCGTA
CATTGGGAACCCAAAGCCGTACATTGGGAACCGGTCACACATGTAAGTGACTGATATAAAAGAGAAAAAA
GGCGATTTTTCCGCCTAAAACTCTTTAAAACTTATTAAAACTCTTAAAACCCGCCTGGCCTGTGCATAAC
TGTCTGGCCAGCGCACAGCCGAAGAGCTGCAAAAAGCGCCTACCCTTCGGTCGCTGCGCTCCCTACGCCC
CGCCGCTTCGCGTCGGCCTATCGCGGCCGCTGGCCGCTCAAAAATGGCTGGCCTACGGCCAGGCAATCTA
CCAGCGCGCGGACAAGCTAGGATTGGCAGGATATATTCAGTTGTAAATGCGAGCTGTTGGCTGGCTGGTG
GCAGGATATATTCAGTTGTAAATAAATTGACGCTTAGACAACTTAATAACACATTGCGGACGTTTTTAAT
GTACTGAATTAACGCCGAATTAATTCGAGCTCTTCTAGAGATCTGATAATTTATTTGAAAATTCATAAGA
AAAGCAAACGTTACATGAATTGATGAAACAATACAAAGACAGATAAAGCCACGCACATTTAGGATATTGG
CCGAGATTACTGAATATTGAGTAAGATCACGGAATTTCTGACAGGAGCATGTCTTCAATTCAGCCCAAAT
GGCAGTTGAAATACTCAAACCGCCCCATATGCAGGAGCGGATCATTCATTGTTTGTTTGGTTGCCTTTGC
CAACATGGGAGTCCAAGATTCTGCAGTCAAATCTCGGTGACGGGCAGGACCGGACGGGGCGGTACCGGCA
GGCTGAAGTCCAGCTGCCAGAAACCCACGTCATGCCAGTTCCCGTGCTTGAAGCCGGCCGCCCGCAGCAT
GCCGCGGGGGGCATATCCGAGCGCCTCGTGCATGCGCACGCTCGGGTCGTTGGGCAGCCCGATGACAGCG
ACCACGCTCTTGAAGCCCTGTGCCTCCAGGGACTTCAGCAGGTGGGTGTAGAGCGTGGAGCCCAGTCCCG
TCCGCTGGTGGCGGGGGGAGACGTACACGGTCGACTCGGCCGTCCAGTCGTAGGCGTTGCGTGCCTTCCA
GGGGCCAGCGTAGGCGATGCCGGCGACCTCGCCGTCCACCTCGGCGACGAGCCAGGGATAGCGCTCCCGC
AGACGGACGAGGTCGTCCGTCCACTCCTGCGGTTCCTGCGGCTCGGTACGGAAGTTGACCGTGCTTGTCT
CGATGTAGTGGTTGACGATGGTGCAGACCGCCGGCATGTCCGCCTCGGTGGCACGGCGGATGTCGGCCGG
GCGTCGTTCTGGGCTCATCGATTCGATTTGGTGTATCGAGATTGGTTATGAAATTCAGATGCTAGTGTAA
TGTATTGGTAATTTGGGAAGATATAATAGGAAGCAAGGCTATTTATCCATTTCTGAAAAGGCGAAATGGC
GTCACCGCGAGCGTCACGCGCATTCCGTTCTTGCTGTAAAGCGTTGTTTGGTACACTTTTGACTAGCGAG
GCTTGGCGTGTCAGCGTATCTATTCAAAAGTCGTTAATGGCTGCGGATCAAGAAAAAGTTGGAATAGAAA
CAGAATACCCGCGAAATTCAGGCCCGGTTGCCATGTCCTACACGCCGAAATAAACGACCAAATTAGTAGA
AAAATAAAAACTGACTCGGATACTTACGTCACGTCTTGCGCACTGATTTGAAAAATCTCAGCTCGAGGAC
TAGAGCCAAGCTGATCTCCTTTGCCCCGGAGATCACCATGGACGACTTTCTCTATCTCTACGATCTAGGA
AGAAAGTTCGACGGAGAAGGTGACGATACCATGTTCACCACCGATAATGAGAAGATTAGCCTCTTCAATT
TCAGAAAGAATGCTGACCCACAGATGGTTAGAGAGGCTTACGCGGCAGGTCTCATCAAGACGATCTACCC
GAGTAATAATCTCCAGGAGATCAAATACCTTCCCAAGAAGGTTAAAGATGCAGTCAAAAGATTCAGGACT
AACTGCATCAAGAACACAGAGAAAGATATATTTCTCAAGATCAGAAGTACTATTCCAGTATGGACGATTC
AAGGCTTGCTTCATAAACCAAGGCAAGTAATAGAGATTGGAGTCTCTAAGAAAGTAGTTCCTACTGAATC
AAAGGCCATGGAGTCAAAAATTCAGATCGAGGATCTAACAGAACTCGCCGTGAAGACTGGCGAACAGTTC
ATACAGAGTCTTTTACGACTCAATGACAAGAAGAAAATCTTCGTCAACATGGTGGAGCACGACACTCTCG
TCTACTCCAAGAATATCAAAGATACAGTCTCAGAAGACCAAAGGGCTATTGAGACTTTTCAACAAAGGGT
AATATCGGGAAACCTCCTCGGATTCCATTGCCCAGCTATCTGTCACTTCATCAAAAGGACAGTAGAAAAG
GAAGGTGGCACCTACAAATGCCATCATTGCGATAAAGGAAAGGCTATCGTTCAAGATGCCTCTGCCGACA
GTGGTCCCAAAGATGGACCCCCACCCACGAGGAGCATCGTGGAAAAAGAAGACGTTCCAACCACGTCTTC
AAAGCAAGTGGATTGATGTGATATCTCCACTGACGTAAGGGATGACGCACAATCCCACTATCCTTCGCAA
TGAGACTTTTCAACAAAGGGTAATATCGGGAAACCTCCTCGGATTCCATTGCCCAGCTATCTGTCACTTC
ATCAAAAGGACAGTAGAAAAGGAAGGTGGCACCTACAAATGCCATCATTGCGATAAAGGAAAGGCTATCG
TTCAAGATGCCTCTGCCGACAGTGGTCCCAAAGATGGACCCCCACCCACGAGGAGCATCGTGGAAAAAGA
AGACGTTCCAACCACGTCTTCAAAGCAAGTGGATTGATGTGATATCTCCACTGACGTAAGGGATGACGCA
CAATCCCACTATCCTTCGCAAGACCCTTCCTCTATATAAGGAAGTTCATTTCATTTGGAGAGAGGCCTAT
TTTTACAACAATTACCAACAACAACAAACAACAAACAACATTACAATTACTATTTACAATTACAGGCCTC
CCGGGACCATGGTGTCGAAGGGAGAAGAACTCTTCACTGGAGTTGTTCCTATCCTCGTTGAGCTTGATGG
TGATGTTAATGGTCATAAGTTCTCTGTCTCTGGTGAGGGTGAAGGAGATGCTACTTACGGAAAGTTGACT
TTGAAATTCATCTGCACTACTGGTAAACTTCCTGTTCCATGGCCAACACTTGTTACCACTTTCGGTTATG
GTTTGATGTGTTTTGCTCGTTACCCTGATCACATGAAGCAACACGACTTCTTCAAATCTGCTATGCCTGA
AGGTTACGTTCAAGAGAGAACCATCTTCTTTAAGGATGATGGGAATTACAAGACTAGAGCTGAGGTGAAG
TTTGAGGGAGACACTCTTGTGAACAGAATTGAGTTGAAGGGTATTGATTTCAAGGAAGATGGAAACATTC
TTGGTCACAAGCTTGAGTACAACTACAATTCTCACAATGTTTACATCATGGCTGACAAGCAGAAGAACGG
AATCAAGGTTAACTTCAAGATCCGTCACAACATCGAGGATGGATCTGTTCAGCTTGCTGATCATTACCAG
CAGAACACTCCTATTGGTGACGGTCCTGTTCTTCTTCCAGATAACCACTACCTCTCTTACCAATCTAAGC
TCTCCAAAGATCCAAACGAGAAGAGAGACCATATGGTTTTGTTGGAGTTTGTTACTGCTGCTGGTATCAC
TCTCGGAATGGATGAGCTCTACAAGGGGTCAGGAAGCGAAACACCAGGAACATCAGAAAGTGCAACACCA
GAATCTGGATCCGGCTCTGAAACTCCTGGTACTAGTGAATCGGCTACCCCTGAATCAGGGTCCTGATCAC
GGCCATGCTAGAGTCCGCAAAAATCACCAGTCTCTCTCTACAAATCTATCTCTCTCTATTTTTCTCCAGA
ATAATGTGTGAGTAGTTCCCAGATAAGGGAATTAGGGTTCTTATAGGGTTTCGCTCATGTGTTGAGCATA
TAAGAAACCCTTAGTATGTATTTGTATTTGTAAAATACTTCTATCAATAAAATTTCTAATTCCTAAAACC
AAAATCCAGTGACCTGGTAACCTGGCAGGATATATGCGGTTGTAATTTTGGCAGGATATATGCGGTTGTA
ATTCATTTTTATTGTCTAAATTTCTGTATTTGTTTGTTTGCAATTAGATCCACGTTGTGTCTCAAAATCT
CTGATGTTACATTGCACAAGATAAAAATATATCATCATGAACAATAAAACTGTCTGCTTACATAAACAGT
AATACAAGGGGTGTTATGAGCCATATTCAACGGGAAACGTCGAGGCCGCGATTAAATTCCAACATGGATG
CTGATTTATATGGGTATAAATGGGCTCGCGATAATGTCGGGCAATCAGGTGCGACAATCTATCGCTTGTA
TGGGAAGCCCGATGCGCCAGAGTTGTTTCTGAAACATGGCAAAGGTAGCGTTGCCAATGATGTTACAGAT
GAGATGGTCAGACTAAACTGGCTGACGGAATTTATGCCTCTTCCGACCATCAAGCATTTTATCCGTACTC
CTGATGATGCATGGTTACTCACCACTGCGATCCCCGGAAAAACAGCATTCCAGGTATTAGAAGAATATCC
TGATTCAGGTGAAAATATTGTTGATGCGCTGGCAGTGTTCCTGCGCCGGTTGCATTCGATTCCTGTTTGT
AATTGTCCTTTTAACAGCGATCGCGTATTTCGTCTCGCTCAGGCGCAATCACGAATGAATAACGGTTTGG
TTGATGCGAGTGATTTTGATGACGAGCGTAATGGCTGGCCTGTTGAACAAGTCTGGAAAGAAATGCATAA
ACTTTTGCCATTCTCACCGGATTCAGTCGTCACTCATGGTGATTTCTCACTTGATAACCTTATTTTTGAC
GAGGGGAAATTAATAGGTTGTATTGATGTTGGACGAGTCGGAATCGCAGACCGATACCAGGATCTTGCCA
TCCTATGGAACTGCCTCGGTGAGTTTTCTCCTTCATTACAGAAACGGCTTTTTCAAAAATATGGTATTGA
TAATCCTGATATGAATAAATTGCAGTTTCATTTGATGCTCGATGAGTTTTTCTAATCAGAATTGGTTAAT
TGGTTGTAACACTGGCAGAGCATTACGCTGACTTGACGGGACGGCGCAAGCTCATGACCAAAATCCCTTA
ACGTGAGTTACGCGTCGTTCCACTGAGCGTCAGACCCCGTAGAAAAGATCAAAGGATCTTC
